Addgene plasmid #46061: pXP811
Purpose: (Empty Backbone)
Depositing lab: Nancy DaSilva. Depositing organization: University of California, Irvine. Publication: Development and characterization of a vector set with regulated promoters for systematic metabolic engineering in Saccharomyces cerevisiae. Shen MW, Fang F, Sandmeyer S, Da Silva NA. Yeast. 2012 Dec;29(12):495-503. doi: 10.1002/yea.2930. Epub 2012 Nov 19. PubMed 23166051.
Backbone
  Vector backbone: pUC18
  Vector type: Yeast Expression
  Promoter: PGK1
  Selectable markers: LEU2
Growth in bacteria
  Bacterial resistance: Ampicillin, 100 μg/mL
  Growth temperature: 37°C
  Growth strain: XL1 Blue
  Copy number: High Copy
Terms and licenses: Academic/Nonprofit Terms; Industry Terms: Not Available to Industry
Depositor comments: Addgene's quality control sequencing has identified a few discrepancies compared to the depositor's full sequence; these differences are not thought to affect plasmid function.
How to cite: pXP811 was a gift from Nancy DaSilva (Addgene plasmid # 46061 ; http://n2t.net/addgene:46061 ; RRID:Addgene_46061)
