[The description below was written by a language model from this plasmid's Addgene catalogue record and pLannotate feature annotations shown in this document.]
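Description:
pXP811 is an empty yeast expression backbone built on pUC18, designed as an E. coli–Saccharomyces cerevisiae shuttle vector and deposited as part of a vector set for systematic metabolic engineering in S. cerevisiae. In bacteria it is maintained at high copy through the ColE1/pUC-type origin and selected with ampicillin via the β-lactamase gene (AmpR) and its own promoter. In yeast it replicates episomally from the 2μ origin, which generally supports multicopy maintenance, and is selected by leucine prototrophy through the LEU2 marker with its native promoter. Residual pUC18 elements are also annotated, including the lac promoter, lac operator and CAP binding site, short lacI and rop fragments, and a bom fragment; these are backbone remnants rather than functional parts of the yeast cassette.

The expression cassette is defined in the catalogue as driven by the PGK1 promoter, a strong glycolytic-gene promoter. The automated feature table does not annotate this promoter, although an unannotated stretch lies immediately upstream of the CYC1 transcription terminator, where such a promoter and cloning site would be expected. A gene of interest would be inserted between the promoter and the CYC1 terminator; no insert is present. The LEU2 marker is flanked by two loxP sites, so Cre recombinase can excise it, allowing the marker to be recycled for further rounds of strain modification. The depositor notes that quality-control sequencing found a few discrepancies relative to the supplied full sequence, which are not thought to affect function.
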