Features (pLannotate 1.2.2; 17 found; start..end, strand, type, name):
    734..981     +  terminator     CYC1 terminator: S. cerevisiae CYC1; transcription terminator for CYC1
    986..1026    -  misc_feature   MCS (fragment): pUC18/19 multiple cloning site
   1027..1060    -  protein_bind   loxP: Cre-mediated recombination occurs in the 8-bp core sequence (GCATACAT). Cre recombinase
   1061..2147    -  CDS            LEU2 (fragment): 3-isopropylmalate dehydrogenase, required for leucine biosynthesis; S. cerevisiae LEU2; yeast auxotrophic marker
   2148..2500    -  promoter       LEU2 promoter (fragment): S. cerevisiae LEU2
   2502..2535    -  protein_bind   loxP: Cre-mediated recombination occurs in the 8-bp core sequence (GCATACAT). Cre recombinase
   2536..2557    -  misc_feature   MCS (fragment): pUC18/19 multiple cloning site
   2558..3900    -  rep_origin     2μ ori: yeast 2μ plasmid origin of replication
   3944..3960    -  protein_bind   lac operator: The lac repressor binds to the lac operator to inhibit transcription in E. coli. This inhibition can be relieved by adding lactose or isopropyl-β-D-thiogalactopyranoside (IPTG). lac repressor encoded by lacI
   3968..3998    -  promoter       lac promoter: promoter for the E. coli lac operon
   4013..4034    -  protein_bind   CAP binding site: CAP binding activates transcription in the presence of cAMP. E. coli catabolite activator protein
   4047..4139    -  CDS            lacI (fragment): lac repressor; lacI; The lac repressor binds to the lac operator to inhibit transcription in E. coli. This inhibition can be relieved by adding lactose or isopropyl-β-D-thiogalactopyranoside (IPTG).
   4322..4910    -  rep_origin     ori: high-copy-number ColE1/pMB1/pBR322/pUC origin of replication
   5081..5941    -  CDS            AmpR: β-lactamase; bla; confers resistance to ampicillin, carbenicillin, and related antibiotics
   5942..6046    -  promoter       AmpR promoter: bla
   6141..6176    +  CDS            rop (fragment): Rop protein, which maintains plasmids at low copy number; rop
   6278..6       +  misc_feature   bom (fragment) (across the origin): basis of mobility region from pBR322
>Addgene plasmid #46061 | pXP811 | depositor full sequence | sequence record 65289 | pXP811 sequence 6323 bps
CATATGAGGCATTTGCAAGAATTACTCGTGAGTAAGGAAAGAGTGAGGAACTATCGCATACCTGCATTTA
AAGATGCCGATTTGGGCGCGAATCCTTTATTTTGGCTTCACCCTCATACTATTATCAGGGCCAGAAAAAG
GAAGTGTTTCCCTCCTTCTTGAATTGATGTTACCCTCATAAAGCACGTGGCCTCTTATCGAGAAAGAAAT
TACCGTCGCTCGTGATTTGTTTGCAAAAAGAACAAAACTGAAAAAACCCAGACACGCTCGACTTCCTGTC
TTCCTATTGATTGCAGCTTCCAATTTCGTCACACAACAAGGTCCTAGCGACGGCTCACAGGTTTTGTAAC
AAGCAATCGAAGGTTCTGGAATGGCGGGAAAGGGTTTAGTACCACATGCTATGATGCCCACTGTGATCTC
CAGAGCAAAGTTCGTTCGATCGTACTGTTACTCTCTCTCTTTCAAACAGAATTGTCCGAATCGTGTGACA
ACAACAGCCTGTTCTCACACACTCTTTTCTTCTAACCAAGGGGGTGGTTTAGTTTAGTAGAACCTCGTGA
AACTTACATTTACATATATATAAACTTGCATAAATTGGTCAATGCAAGAAATACATATTTGGTCTTTTCT
AATTCGTAGTTTTTCAAGTTCTTAGATGCTTTCTTTTTCTCTTTTTTACAGATCATCAAGGAAGTAATTA
TCTACTTTTTACAACAAATATACTAGTCTCGAGTCATGTAATTAGTTATGTCACGCTTACATTCACGCCC
TCCCCCCACATCCGCTCTAACCGAAAAGGAAGGAGTTAGACAACCTGAAGTCTAGGTCCCTATTTATTTT
TTTATAGTTATGTTAGTATTAAGAACGTTATTTATATTTCAAATTTTTCTTTTTTTTCTGTACAGACGCG
TGTACGCATGTAACATTATACTGAAAACCTTGCTTGAGAAGGTTTTGGGACGCTCGAAGGCTTTAATTTG
CGGCCAAGCTTGCATGCCTGCAGGTCGACTCTAGAGGATCCCCGGGATAACTTCGTATAATGTATGCTAT
ACGAAGTTATGGATTTTCTTAACTTCTTCGGCGACAGCATCACCGACTTCGGTGGTACTGTTGGAACCAC
CTAAATCACCAGTTCTGATACCTGCATCCAAAACCTTTTTAACTGCATCTTCAATGGCCTTACCTTCTTC
AGGCAAGTTCAATGACAATTTCAACATCATTGCAGCAGACAAGATAGTGGCGATAGGGTTGACCTTATTC
TTTGGCAAATCTGGAGCAGAACCGTGGCATGGTTCGTACAAACCAAATGCGGTGTTCTTGTCTGGCAAAG
AGGCCAAGGACGCAGATGGCAACAAACCCAAGGAACCTGGGATAACGGAGGCTTCATCGGAGATGATATC
ACCAAACATGTTGCTGGTGATTATAATACCATTTAGGTGGGTTGGGTTCTTAACTAGGATCATGGCGGCA
GAATCAATCAATTGATGTTGAACCTTCAATGTAGGAAATTCGTTCTTGATGGTTTCCTCCACAGTTTTTC
TCCATAATCTTGAAGAGGCCAAAACATTAGCTTTATCCAAGGACCAAATAGGCAATGGTGGCTCATGTTG
TAGGGCCATGAAAGCGGCCATTCTTGTGATTCTTTGCACTTCTGGAACGGTGTATTGTTCACTATCCCAA
GCGACACCATCACCATCATCTTCCTTTCTCTTACCAAAGTAAATACCTCCCACTAATTCTCTGACAACAA
CGAAGTCAGTACCTTTAGCAAATTGTGGCTTGATTGGAGATAAGTCTAAAAGAGAGTCGGATGCAAAGTT
ACATGGTCTTAAGTTGGCGTACAATTGAAGTTCTTTACGGATTTTTAGTAAACCTTGTTCAGGTCTAACA
CTACCTGTACCCCATTTAGGACCACCCACAGCACCTAACAAAACGGCATCAGCCTTCTTGGAGGCTTCCA
GCGCCTCATCTGGAAGTGGGACACCTGTAGCTTCGATAGCAGCACCACCAATTAAATGATTTTCGAAATC
GAACTTGACATTGGAACGAACATCAGAAATAGCTTTAAGAACCTTAATGGCTTCGGCTGTGATTTCTTGA
CCAACGTGGTCACCTGGCAAAACGACGATCTTCTTAGGGGCAGACATTAGAATGGTATATCCTTGAAATA
TATATATATATTGCTGAAATGTAAAAGGTAAGAAAAGTTAGAAAGTAAGACGATTGCTAACCACCTATTG
GAAAAACAATAGGTCCTTAAATAATATTGTCAACTTCAAGTATTGTGATGCAAGCATTTAGTCATGAACG
CTTCTCTATTCTATATGAAAAGCCGGTTCCGGCGCTCTCACCTTTCCTTTTTCTCCCAATTTTTCAGTTG
AAAAAGGTATATGCGTCAGGCGACCTCTGAAATTAACAAAAAATTTCCAGTCATCGAATTTGATTCTGTG
CGATAGCGCCCCTGTGTGTTCTCGTTATGTTGAGGAAAAAAATAATGGTTAATAACTTCGTATAATGTAT
GCTATACGAAGTTATCCCGGGTACCGAGCTCGAATTCAACGAAGCATCTGTGCTTCATTTTGTAGAACAA
AAATGCAACGCGAGAGCGCTAATTTTTCAAACAAAGAATCTGAGCTGCATTTTTACAGAACAGAAATGCA
ACGCGAAAGCGCTATTTTACCAACGAAGAATCTGTGCTTCATTTTTGTAAAACAAAAATGCAACGCGAGA
GCGCTAATTTTTCAAACAAAGAATCTGAGCTGCATTTTTACAGAACAGAAATGCAACGCGAGAGCGCTAT
TTTACCAACAAAGAATCTATACTTCTTTTTTGTTCTACAAAAATGCATCCCGAGAGCGCTATTTTTCTAA
CAAAGCATCTTAGATTACTTTTTTTCTCCTTTGTGCGCTCTATAATGCAGTCTCTTGATAACTTTTTGCA
CTGTAGGTCCGTTAAGGTTAGAAGAAGGCTACTTTGGTGTCTATTTTCTCTTCCATAAAAAAAGCCTGAC
TCCACTTCCCGCGTTTACTGATTACTAGCGAAGCTGCGGGTGCATTTTTTCAAGATAAAGGCATCCCCGA
TTATATTCTATACCGATGTGGATTGCGCATACTTTGTGAACAGAAAGTGATAGCGTTGATGATTCTTCAT
TGGTCAGAAAATTATGAACGGTTTCTTCTATTTTGTCTCTATATACTACGTATAGGAAATGTTTACATTT
TCGTATTGTTTTCGATTCACTCTATGAATAGTTCTTACTACAATTTTTTTGTCTAAAGAGTAATACTAGA
GATAAACATAAAAAATGTAGAGGTCGAGTTTAGATGCAAGTTCAAGGAGCGAAAGGTGGATGGGTAGGTT
ATATAGGGATATAGCACAGAGATATATAGCAAAGAGATACTTTTGAGCAATGTTTGTGGAAGCGGTATTC
GCAATATTTTAGTAGCTCGTTACAGTCCGGTGCGTTTTTGGTTTTTTGAAAGTGCGTCTTCAGAGCGCTT
TTGGTTTTCAAAAGCGCTCTGAAGTTCCTATACTTTCTAGAGAATAGGAACTTCGGAATAGGAACTTCAA
AGCGTTTCCGAAAACGAGCGCTTCCGAAAATGCAACGCGAGCTGCGCACATACAGCTCACTGTTCACGTC
GCACCTATATCTGCGTGTTGCCTGTATATATATATACATGAGAAGAACGGCATAGTGCGTGTTTATGCTT
AAATGCGTACTTATATGCGTCTATTTATGTAGGATGAAAGGTAGTCTAGTACCTCCTGTGATATTATCCC
ATTCCATGCGGGGTATCGTATGCTTCCTTCAGCACTACCCTTTAGCTGTTCTATATGCTGCCACTCCTCA
ATTGGATTAGTCTCATCCTTCAATGCTATCATTTCCTTTGATATTGGATCATACGAATTCGTAATCATGG
TCATAGCTGTTTCCTGTGTGAAATTGTTATCCGCTCACAATTCCACACAACATACGAGCCGGAAGCATAA
AGTGTAAAGCCTGGGGTGCCTAATGAGTGAGCTAACTCACATTAATTGCGTTGCGCTCACTGCCCGCTTT
CCAGTCGGGAAACCTGTCGTGCCAGCTGCATTAATGAATCGGCCAACGCGCGGGGAGAGGCGGTTTGCGT
ATTGGGCGCTCTTCCGCTTCCTCGCTCACTGACTCGCTGCGCTCGGTCGTTCGGCTGCGGCGAGCGGTAT
CAGCTCACTCAAAGGCGGTAATACGGTTATCCACAGAATCAGGGGATAACGCAGGAAAGAACATGTGAGC
AAAAGGCCAGCAAAAGGCCAGGAACCGTAAAAAGGCCGCGTTGCTGGCGTTTTTCCATAGGCTCCGCCCC
CCTGACGAGCATCACAAAAATCGACGCTCAAGTCAGAGGTGGCGAAACCCGACAGGACTATAAAGATACC
AGGCGTTTCCCCCTGGAAGCTCCCTCGTGCGCTCTCCTGTTCCGACCCTGCCGCTTACCGGATACCTGTC
CGCCTTTCTCCCTTCGGGAAGCGTGGCGCTTTCTCATAGCTCACGCTGTAGGTATCTCAGTTCGGTGTAG
GTCGTTCGCTCCAAGCTGGGCTGTGTGCACGAACCCCCCGTTCAGCCCGACCGCTGCGCCTTATCCGGTA
ACTATCGTCTTGAGTCCAACCCGGTAAGACACGACTTATCGCCACTGGCAGCAGCCACTGGTAACAGGAT
TAGCAGAGCGAGGTATGTAGGCGGTGCTACAGAGTTCTTGAAGTGGTGGCCTAACTACGGCTACACTAGA
AGGACAGTATTTGGTATCTGCGCTCTGCTGAAGCCAGTTACCTTCGGAAAAAGAGTTGGTAGCTCTTGAT
CCGGCAAACAAACCACCGCTGGTAGCGGTGGTTTTTTTGTTTGCAAGCAGCAGATTACGCGCAGAAAAAA
AGGATCTCAAGAAGATCCTTTGATCTTTTCTACGGGGTCTGACGCTCAGTGGAACGAAAACTCACGTTAA
GGGATTTTGGTCATGAGATTATCAAAAAGGATCTTCACCTAGATCCTTTTAAATTAAAAATGAAGTTTTA
AATCAATCTAAAGTATATATGAGTAAACTTGGTCTGACAGTTACCAATGCTTAATCAGTGAGGCACCTAT
CTCAGCGATCTGTCTATTTCGTTCATCCATAGTTGCCTGACTCCCCGTCGTGTAGATAACTACGATACGG
GAGGGCTTACCATCTGGCCCCAGTGCTGCAATGATACCGCGAGACCCACGCTCACCGGCTCCAGATTTAT
CAGCAATAAACCAGCCAGCCGGAAGGGCCGAGCGCAGAAGTGGTCCTGCAACTTTATCCGCCTCCATCCA
GTCTATTAATTGTTGCCGGGAAGCTAGAGTAAGTAGTTCGCCAGTTAATAGTTTGCGCAACGTTGTTGCC
ATTGCTACAGGCATCGTGGTGTCACGCTCGTCGTTTGGTATGGCTTCATTCAGCTCCGGTTCCCAACGAT
CAAGGCGAGTTACATGATCCCCCATGTTGTGCAAAAAAGCGGTTAGCTCCTTCGGTCCTCCGATCGTTGT
CAGAAGTAAGTTGGCCGCAGTGTTATCACTCATGGTTATGGCAGCACTGCATAATTCTCTTACTGTCATG
CCATCCGTAAGATGCTTTTCTGTGACTGGTGAGTACTCAACCAAGTCATTCTGAGAATAGTGTATGCGGC
GACCGAGTTGCTCTTGCCCGGCGTCAATACGGGATAATACCGCGCCACATAGCAGAACTTTAAAAGTGCT
CATCATTGGAAAACGTTCTTCGGGGCGAAAACTCTCAAGGATCTTACCGCTGTTGAGATCCAGTTCGATG
TAACCCACTCGTGCACCCAACTGATCTTCAGCATCTTTTACTTTCACCAGCGTTTCTGGGTGAGCAAAAA
CAGGAAGGCAAAATGCCGCAAAAAAGGGAATAAGGGCGACACGGAAATGTTGAATACTCATACTCTTCCT
TTTTCAATATTATTGAAGCATTTATCAGGGTTATTGTCTCATGAGCGGATACATATTTGAATGTATTTAG
AAAAATAAACAAATAGGGGTTCCGCGCACATTTCCCCGAAAAGTGCCACCTGACGTCTAAGAAACCATTA
TTATCATGACATTAACCTATAAAAATAGGCGTATCACGAGGCCCTTTCGTCTCGCGCGTTTCGGTGATGA
CGGTGAAAACCTCTGACACATGCAGCTCCCGGAGACGGTCACAGCTTGTCTGTAAGCGGATGCCGGGAGC
AGACAAGCCCGTCAGGGCGCGTCAGCGGGTGTTGGCGGGTGTCGGGGCTGGCTTAACTATGCGGCATCAG
AGCAGATTGTACTGAGAGTGCAC
