>Addgene plasmid #46061 | pXP811 | addgene partial sequence | sequence record 66325 | LEU2-R 5'-accggtaccccatttaggac-3'
CAGCACCTAACAAAACGGCATCAGCCTTCTTGGAGGCTTCCAGCGCCTCATCTGGAAGTGGGACACCTGT
AGCTTCGATAGCAGCACCACCAATTAAATGATTTTCGAAATCGAACTTGACATTGGAACGAACATCAGAA
ATAGCTTTAAGAACCTTAATGGCTTCGGCTGTGATTTCTTGACCAACGTGGTCACCTGGCAAAACGACGA
TCTTCTTAGGGGCAGACATTAGAATGGTATATCCTTGAAATATATATATATATTGCTGAAATGTAAAAGG
TAAGAAAAGTTAGAAAGTAAGACGATTGCTAACCACCTATTGGAAAAACAATAGGTCCTTAAATAATATT
GTCAACTTCAAGTATTGTGATGCAAGCATTTAGTCATGAACGCTTCTCTATTCTATATGAAAAGCCGGTT
CCGGCGCTCTCACCTTTCCTTTTTCTCCCAATTTTTCAGTTGAAAAAGGTATATGCGTCAGGCGACCTCT
GAAATTAACAAAAAATTTCCAGTCATCGAATTTGATTCTGTGCGATAGCGCCCCTGTGTGTTCTCGTTAT
GTTGAGGAAAAAAATAATGGTTAATAACTTCGTATAATGTATGCTATACGAAGTTATCCCGGGTACCGAG
CTCGAATTCAACGAAGCATCTGTGCTTCATTTTGTAGAACAAAAATGCAACGCGAGAGCGCTAATTTTTC
AAACAAAGAATCTGAGCTGCATTTTTACAGAACAGAAATGCAACGCGAAAGCGCTATTTTACCAACGAAG
AATCTGTGCTTCATTTTTGTAAAACAAAAATGCAACGCGAGAGCGCTAATTTTTCAAACAAAGAATCTGA
GCTGCATTTTTACAGAACAGAAATGCAACGCGAGAGCGCTATTTTACCAACAAAGAATCTATACTTCTTT
TT
