>Addgene plasmid #46061 | pXP811 | addgene partial sequence | sequence record 66326 | CYC1 5'-GCGTGAATGTAAGCGTGAC-3'
TGACTCGAGACTAGTATATTTGTTGTAAAAAGTAGATAATTACTTCCTTGATGATCTGTAAAAAAGAGAA
AAAGAAAGCATCTAAGAACTTGAAAAACTACGAATTAGAAAAGACCAAATATGTATTTCTTGCATTGACC
AATTTATGCAAGTTTATATATATGTAAATGTAAGTTTCACGAGGTTCTACTAAACTAAACCACCCCCTTG
GTTAGAAGAAAAGAGTGTGTGAGAACAGGCTGTTGTTGTCACACGATTCGGACAATTCTGTTTGAAAGAG
AGAGAGTAACAGTACGATCGAACGAACTTTGCTCTGGAGATCACAGTGGGCATCATAGCATGTGGTACTA
AACCCTTTCCCGCCATTCCAGAACCTTCGATTGCTTGTTACAAAACCTGTGAGCCGTCGCTAGGACCTTG
TTGTGTGACGAAATTGGAAGCTGCAATCAATAGGAAGACAGGAAGTCGAGCGTGTCTGGGTTTTTTCAGT
TTTGTTCTTTTTGCAAACAAATCACGAGCGACGGTAATTTCTTTCTCGATAAGAGGCCACGTGCTTTATG
AGGGTAACATCAATTCAAGAAGGAGGGAAACACTTCCTTTTTCTGGCCCTGATAATAGTATGAGGGTGAA
GCCAAAATAAAGGATTCGCGCCCAAATCGGCATCTTTAAATGCAGGTATGCGATAGTTCCTCACTCTTTC
CTTACTCACGAGTAATTCTTGCAAATGCCTCATATGCCTGGTGCACTCTCAGTACAATCTGCTCTGATGC
CGCATAGTTAAGCCAGCCCCGACACCCGCCAACACCCGCTGACGCGCCCTGACGGGCTTGTCTGCTCCCG
GCATCCGCTTAC
